>Addgene plasmid #244285 | pAAVLINKv1-pCALM1-Cre-3'-TCF20-FLAG | addgene full sequence | sequence record 491436 | Addgene NGS Result
CCTGCAGGCAGCTGCGCGCTCGCTCGCTCACTGAGGCCGCCCGGGCGTCGGGCGACCTTTGGTCGCCCGG
CCTCAGTGAGCGAGCGAGCGCGCAGAGAGGGAGTGGCCAACTCCATCACTAGGGGTTCCTGCGGCCGCAC
GCGTCGCTCTGCGCGAGGCGGCTCCGCCGCGGCGGAGGGATACGGCGCACCATATATATATCGCGGGGCG
CAGACTCGCGCTCCGGCAGTGGTGCTGGGAGTGTCGTGGACGCCGTGCCGTTACTCGTACGCCACCATGT
CCAATTTACTGACCGTACACCAAAATTTGCCTGCATTACCGGTCGATGCAACGAGTGATGAGGTTCGCAA
GAACCTGATGGACATGTTCAGGGATCGCCAGGCGTTTTCTGAGCATACCTGGAAAATGCTTCTGTCCGTT
TGCCGGTCGTGGGCGGCATGGTGCAAGTTGAATAACCGGAAATGGTTTCCCGCAGAACCTGAAGATGTTC
GCGATTATCTTCTATATCTTCAGGCGCGCGGTCTGGCAGTAAAAACCATCCAGCAACATTTGGGCCAGCT
AAACATGCTTCATCGTCGGTCCGGGCTGCCACGACCAAGTGACAGCAATGCTGTTTCACTGGTTATGCGG
CGGATCCGAAAAGAAAACGTTGATGCCGGTGAACGTGCAAAACAGGCTCTAGCGTTCGAACGCACTGATT
TCGACCAGGTTCGTTCACTCATGGAAAATAGCGATCGCTGCCAGGATATACGTAATCTGGCATTTCTGGG
GATTGCTTATAACACCCTGTTACGTATAGCCGAAATTGCCAGGATCAGGGTTAAAGATATCTCACGTACT
GACGGTGGGAGAATGTTAATCCATATTGGCAGAACGAAAACGCTGGTTAGCACCGCAGGTGTAGAGAAGG
CACTTAGCCTGGGGGTAACTAAACTGGTCGAGCGATGGATTTCCGTCTCTGGTGTAGCTGATGATCCGAA
TAACTACCTGTTTTGCCGGGTCAGAAAAAATGGTGTTGCCGCGCCATCTGCCACCAGCCAGCTATCAACT
CGCGCCCTGGAAGGGATTTTTGAAGCAACTCATCGATTGATTTACGGCGCTAAGGATGACTCTGGTCAGA
GATACCTGGCCTGGTCTGGACACAGTGCCCGTGTCGGAGCCGCGCGAGATATGGCCCGCGCTGGAGTTTC
AATACCGGAGATCATGCAAGCTGGTGGCTGGACCAATGTAAATATTGTAATGAACTATATCCGTAACCTG
GATAGTGAAACAGGGGCAATGGTGCGCCTGCTGGAAGATGGCGATTAGGTAAGTATCAAGGTTACAAGAC
AGGTTTAAGGAGACCAATAACTAGTATAACTTCGTATAGGATACTTTATAGCAATTTATGAAACTGGGCT
TGTCGAGACAGAGAAGACTCTTGCGTTTCTGATAGGCACCTATTGGTCTTACTGACATCCACTTTGCCTT
TCTCTCCACAGGTATGGGCCGCCCCATGAGACTGATGGACATGGACTAGCTGAGGCTACACAGTCATCCA
AACCTGGTAGTGTTATGCTGAGACTTCCAGGCCAGGAGGATCATTCTTCTCAAAACCCCTTAATCATGAG
GAGGCGTGTTCGTTCTTTTATCTCTCCCATTCCCAGTAAGAGACAGTCACAAGATGTAAAGAACAGTAGC
ACTGAAGATAAAGGTCGCCTCCTTCACTCATCAAAAGAAGGCGCTGATAAAGCATTCAATTCCTATGCCC
ATCTTTCTCACAGTCAGGATATCAAGTCTATCCCTAAGAGAGATTCCTCCAAGGACCTTCCAAGTCCAGA
TAGTAGAAACTGCCCTGCTGTTACCCTCACAAGCCCTGCTAAGACCAAAATACTGCCCCCACGGAAAGGA
CGGGGATTGAAATTGGAAGCTATAGTTCAGAAGATTACATCCCCAAATATTAGGAGGAGCGCATCTTCGA
ACAGTGCGGAGGCTGGGGGAGACACGGTTACGCTTGATGATATACTGTCTTTGAAGAGTGGTCCTCCTGA
AGGTGGGAGTGTTGCTGTTCAGGATGCTGACATAGAGAAGAGAAAAGGTGAGGTGGCTTCGGACCTAGTC
AGTCCAGCAAACCAGGAGTTGCACGTAGAGAAACCTCTTCCAAGGTCTTCAGAAGAGTGGCGTGGCAGCG
TGGATGACAAAGTGAAGACAGAGACACATGCAGAAACAGTTACTGCCGGAAAGGAACCCCCTGGTGCCAT
GACATCCACAACCTCACAGAAGCCTGGTAGTAACCAAGGGAGACCAGATGGTTCCCTGGGTGGAACAGCA
CCTTTAATCTTTCCAGACTCAAAGAATGTACCTCCAGTGGGCATATTGGCCCCTGAGGCAAACCCCAAGG
CTGAAGAGAAGGAGAACGATACAGTGACGATTTCACCGAAGCAAGAGGGTTTCCCTCCAAAGGGATATTT
CCCATCAGGAAAGAAGAAGGGGAGACCCATTGGTAGTGTGAATAAGCAAAAGAAACAGCAGCAGCCACCG
CCTCCACCCCCTCAGCCCCCACAGATACCAGAAGGTTCTGCAGATGGAGAGCCAAAGCCAAAAAAACAGA
GGCAAAGGAGGGAGAGAAGGAAGCCTGGGGCCCAGCCGAGGAAGCGAAAAACCAAACAAGCAGTTCCCAT
TGTGGAACCCCAAGAACCTGAGATCAAACTAAAATATGCCACCCAGCCACTGGATAAAACTGATGCCAAG
AACAAGTCTTTTTACCCTTACATCCATGTAGTAAATAAGTGTGAACTTGGAGCCGTTTGTACAATCATCA
ATGCTGAGGAAGAAGAACAGACCAAATTAGTGAGGGGCAGGAAGGGTCAGAGGTCACTGACCCCTCCACC
TAGCAGCACTGAAAGCAAGGCGCTCCCGGCCTCGTCCTTTATGCTGCAGGGACCTGTTGTGACAGAGTCT
TCGGTTATGGGGCACCTGGTTTGCTGTCTGTGTGGCAAGTGGGCCAGTTACCGGAACATGGGTGACCTCT
TTGGACCTTTTTATCCCCAAGATTATGCAGCCACTCTCCCGAAGAATCCACCTCCTAAGAGGGCCACAGA
AATGCAGAGCAAAGTTAAGGTACGGCACAAAAGTGCTTCTAATGGCTCCAAGACGGACACTGAGGAGGAG
GAAGAGCAGCAGCAGCAGCAGAAGGAGCAGAGAAGCCTGGCCGCACACCCCAGGTTTAAGCGGCGCCACC
GCTCGGAAGACTGTGGTGGAGGCCCTCGGTCCCTGTCCAGGGGGCTCCCTTGTAAAAAAGCAGCCACTGA
GGGCAGCAGTGAAAAGACTGTTTTGGACTCGAAGCCCTCCGTGCCCACCACTTCAGAAGGTGGCCCTGAG
CTGGAGTTACAAATCCCTGAACTACCTCTTGACAGCAATGAATTTTGGGTCCATGAGGGTTGTATTCTCT
GGGCCAATGGAATCTACCTGGTTTGTGGCAGGCTCTATGGCCTGCAGGAAGCGCTGGAAATAGCCAGAGA
GATGAAATGTTCCCACTGCCAGGAGGCAGGCGCCACCTTGGGCTGCTACAACAAAGGCTGCTCCTTCCGA
TACCATTACCCGTGTGCCATTGATGCAGATTGTTTGCTACATGAGGAGAACTTCTCGGTGAGGTGCCCTA
AGCACAAGCCTCCCCTTCCGTGCCCTCTCCCCCCCTTGCAGAACAAGACCGCGAAAGGCAGCCTCAGCAC
AGAGCAGTCGGAGCGGGGGTGTACAGACTACAAAGACCATGACGGTGATTATAAAGATCATGACATCGAC
TACAAGGATGACGATGACAAGTAAGAATTCTGATGACTCGAGATAATCAACCTCTGGATTACAAAATTTG
TGAAAGATTGACTGGTATTCTTAACTATGTTGCTCCTTTTACGCTATGTGGATACGCTGCTTTAATGCCT
TTGTATCATGCTATTGCTTCCCGTATGGCTTTCATTTTCTCCTCCTTGTATAAATCCTGGTTAGTTCTTG
CCACGGCGGAACTCATCGCCGCCTGCCTTGCCCGCTGCTGGACAGGGGCTCGGCTGTTGGGCACTGACAA
TTCCGTGGTGTTTATTTGTGAAATTTGTGATGCTATTGCTTTATTTGTAACCATCTAGCTTTATTTGTGA
AATTTGTGATGCTATTGCTTTATTTGTAACCATTATAAGCTGCAATAAACAAGTTAACAACAACAATTGC
ATTCATTTTATGTTCAGGTTCAGGGGGAGATGTGGGAGGTTTTTTAAAGATCTGGAGACCGGTGTGGCAC
GTGCGGACCGAGCGGCCGCAGGAACCCCTAGTGATGGAGTTGGCCACTCCCTCTCTGCGCGCTCGCTCGC
TCACTGAGGCCGGGCGACCAAAGGTCGCCCGACGCCCGGGCTTTGCCCGGGCGGCCTCAGTGAGCGAGCG
AGCGCGCAGCTGCCTGCAGGGGCGCCTGATGCGGTATTTTCTCCTTACGCATCTGTGCGGTATTTCACAC
CGCATA
[95 nt withheld, positions 4487-4581]
T
[46 nt withheld, positions 4583-4628]
C
[141 nt withheld, positions 4630-4770]
CCTTTGACGTTGGAGTCCACGTTCTTT
[37 nt withheld, positions 4798-4834]
ACTCTATCTCGGGCTATTCTTTTGATTTATAAGGGATTTTGCCGATTTCGGTCTATTGGTTAAAAAATGA
GCTGATTTAACAAAAATTTAACGCGAATTTTAACAAAATATTAACGTTTACAATTTTATGGTGCACTCTC
AGTACAATCTGCTCTGATGCCGCATAGTTAAGCCAGCCCCGACACCCGCCAACACCCGCTGACGCGCCCT
GACGGGCTTGTCTGCTCCCGGCATCCGCTTACAGACAAGCTGTGACCGTCTCCGGGAGCTGCATGTGTCA
GAGGTTTTCACCGTCATCACCGAAACGCGCGAGACGAAAGGGCCTCGTGATACGCCTATTTTTATAGGTT
AATGTCATGATAATAATGGTTTCTTAGACGTCAGGTGGCACTTTTCGGGGAAATGTGCGCGGAACCCCTA
TTTGTTTATTTTTCTAAATACATTCAAATATGTATCCGCTCATGAGACAATAACCCTGATAAATGCTTCA
ATAATATTGAAAAAGGAAGAGTATGAGTATTCAACATTTCCGTGTCGCCCTTATTCCCTTTTTTGCGGCA
TTTTGCCTTCCTGTTTTTGCTCACCCAGAAACGCTGGTGAAAGTAAAAGATGCTGAAGATCAGTTGGGTG
CACGAGTGGGTTACATCGAACTGGATCTCAACAGCGGTAAGATCCTTGAGAGTTTTCGCCCCGAAGAACG
TTTTCCAATGATGAGCACTTTTAAAGTTCTGCTATGTGGCGCGGTATTATCCCGTATTGACGCCGGGCAA
GAGCAACTCGGTCGCCGCATACACTATTCTCAGAATGACTTGGTTGAGTACTCACCAGTCACAGAAAAGC
ATCTTACGGATGGCATGACAGTAAGAGAATTATGCAGTGCTGCCATAACCATGAGTGATAACACTGCGGC
CAACTTACTTCTGACAACGATCGGAGGACCGAAGGAGCTAACCGCTTTTTTGCACAACATGGGGGATCAT
GTAACTCGCCTTGATCGTTGGGAACCGGAGCTGAATGAAGCCATACCAAACGACGAGCGTGACACCACGA
TGCCTGTAGCAATGGCAACAACGTTGCGCAAACTATTAACTGGCGAACTACTTACTCTAGCTTCCCGGCA
ACAATTAATAGACTGGATGGAGGCGGATAAAGTTGCAGGACCACTTCTGCGCTCGGCCCTTCCGGCTGGC
TGGTTTATTGCTGATAAATCTGGAGCCGGTGAGCGTGGGTCTCGCGGTATCATTGCAGCACTGGGGCCAG
ATGGTAAGCCCTCCCGTATCGTAGTTATCTACACGACGGGGAGTCAGGCAACTATGGATGAACGAAATAG
ACAGATCGCTGAGATAGGTGCCTCACTGATTAAGCATTGGTAACTGTCAGACCAAGTTTACTCATATATA
CTTTAGATTGATTTAAAACTTCATTTTTAATTTAAAAGGATCTAGGTGAAGATCCTTTTTGATAATCTCA
TGACCAAAATCCCTTAACGTGAGTTTTCGTTCCACTGAGCGTCAGACCCCGTAGAAAAGATCAAAGGATC
TTCTTGAGATCCTTTTTTTCTGCGCGTAATCTGCTGCTTGCAAACAAAAAAACCACCGCTACCAGCGGTG
GTTTGTTTGCCGGATCAAGAGCTACCAACTCTTTTTCCGAAGGTAACTGGCTTCAGCAGAGCGCAGATAC
CAAATACTGTTCTTCTAGTGTAGCCGTAGTTAGGCCACCACTTCAAGAACTCTGTAGCACCGCCTACATA
CCTCGCTCTGCTAATCCTGTTACCAGTGGCTGCTGCCAGTGGCGATAAGTCGTGTCTTACCGGGTTGGAC
TCAAGACGATAGTTACCGGATAAGGCGCAGCGGTCGGGCTGAACGGGGGGTTCGTGCACACAGCCCAGCT
TGGAGCGAACGACCTACACCGAACTGAGATACCTACAGCGTGAGCTATGAGAAAGCGCCACGCTTCCCGA
AGGGAGAAAGGCGGACAGGTATCCGGTAAGCGGCAGGGTCGGAACAGGAGAGCGCACGAGGGAGCTTCCA
GGGGGAAACGCCTGGTATCTTTATAGTCCTGTCGGGTTTCGCCACCTCTGACTTGAGCGTCGATTTTTGT
GATGCTCGTCAGGGGGGCGGAGCCTATGGAAAAACGCCAGCAACGCGGCCTTTTTACGGTTCCTGGCCTT
TTGCTGGCCTTTTGCTCACATGT
Features (pLannotate 1.2.2; 20 found; start..end, strand, type, name):
     12..39      +  repeat_region  AAV2 ITR (fragment): inverted terminal repeat of adeno-associated virus serotype 2 inverted
     68..95      +  repeat_region  AAV2 ITR (fragment): inverted terminal repeat of adeno-associated virus serotype 2 inverted
    277..1305    +  CDS            cre: RECR_BPP1 - Experimental evidence at protein level: Swiss-Prot protein existence level 1. Catalyzes site-specific recombination between two 34-base- pair LOXP sites. Its role is to maintain the phage genome as a monomeric unit-copy plasmid in the lysogenic state. From Escherichia phage P1 (Bacteriophage P1).
   1309..1349    +  intron         chimeric intron (fragment): chimera between introns from human β-globin and immunoglobulin heavy chain genes
   1356..1380    +  protein_bind   lox2272 (fragment): Cre-mediated recombination occurs in the 8-bp core sequence (GGATACTT). lox2272 sites are compatible with each other, but incompatible with loxP or loxN sites (Lee and Saito, 1988). Cre recombinase
   1390..1481    +  intron         chimeric intron (fragment): chimera between introns from human β-globin and immunoglobulin heavy chain genes
   1471..3729    +  CDS            TCF20 (fragment): TCF20_HUMAN - Also known as KIAA0292, SPBP. Experimental evidence at protein level: Swiss-Prot protein existence level 1. Transcriptional activator that binds to the regulatory region of MMP3 and thereby controls stromelysin expression. It stimulates the activity of various transcriptional activators such as JUN, SP1, PAX6 and ETS1, suggesting a function as a coactivator. From Homo sapiens (Human).
   3736..3801    +  CDS            3xFLAG: three tandem FLAG® epitope tags, followed by an enterokinase cleavage site
   3825..3982    +  misc_feature   WPRE (fragment): woodchuck hepatitis virus posttranscriptional regulatory element
   3988..4072    +  misc_feature   WPRE (fragment): woodchuck hepatitis virus posttranscriptional regulatory element
   4071..4114    -  polyA_signal   SV40 poly(A) signal (fragment): SV40 polyadenylation signal
   4118..4185    -  polyA_signal   SV40 poly(A) signal (fragment): SV40 polyadenylation signal
   4290..4430    +  repeat_region  AAV2 ITR: inverted terminal repeat of adeno-associated virus serotype 2 inverted
   4435..4486    -  misc_feature   bom (fragment): basis of mobility region from pBR322
   4505..4960    +  rep_origin     f1 ori (sequence partly withheld): f1 bacteriophage origin of replication; arrow indicates direction of (+) strand synthesis
   4961..5010    -  misc_feature   bom (fragment): basis of mobility region from pBR322
   5112..5147    -  CDS            rop (fragment): Rop protein, which maintains plasmids at low copy number; rop
   5242..5346    +  promoter       AmpR promoter: bla
   5347..6207    +  CDS            AmpR: β-lactamase; bla; confers resistance to ampicillin, carbenicillin, and related antibiotics
   6378..6966    +  rep_origin     ori: high-copy-number ColE1/pMB1/pBR322/pUC origin of replication
