[The description below was written by a language model from this plasmid's Addgene catalogue record and pLannotate feature annotations shown in this document.]
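Description:
pAAVLINKv1-pCALM1-Cre-3'-TCF20-FLAG is an AAV transfer plasmid built on the pAAV-MCS2 backbone. It serves as the 3' half of a two-vector AAVLINK set for delivering human TCF20, a transcriptional coactivator whose coding sequence is too large for a single AAV genome. The 7,027-nt plasmid is propagated in E. coli at high copy from a ColE1/pUC-type origin under ampicillin selection (AmpR with its bla promoter), and it also carries an f1 phage origin. AAV2 inverted terminal repeats flank the payload for packaging into recombinant AAV. The left ITR was detected only as short fragments, while the right one is annotated as complete.

Between the ITRs, the annotated features begin with a full-length Cre recombinase coding sequence. The catalogue lists pCALM1 as the promoter, and although it is not annotated, the unannotated stretch upstream of Cre is where it would be expected. Directly downstream of Cre lies a lox2272 site embedded between two fragments of a chimeric β-globin/immunoglobulin intron. This is followed by a partial TCF20 open reading frame of about 2.3 kb, which represents the C-terminal portion, fused to a C-terminal 3xFLAG tag. WPRE fragments and an SV40 poly(A) signal, annotated as fragments on the reverse strand, follow the tag.

This layout suggests that Cre expressed from this vector recombines the lox2272 site with a matching site on the partner 5' vector, joining the two genomes. The lox scar would then sit inside an intron and be spliced out to give a full-length, FLAG-tagged TCF20 transcript. The record does not spell out this mechanism or identify the partner plasmid, referring instead to the associated publication.
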