Addgene plasmid #244285: pAAVLINKv1-pCALM1-Cre-3'-TCF20-FLAG
Purpose: 3' AAVLINK plasmid for TCF20 expression
Depositing lab: Zhonghua Lu. Depositing organization: Shenzhen Institute of Advanced Technology (SIAT), Chinese Academy of Sciences. Publication: AAVLINK: A potent DNA-recombination method for large cargo delivery in gene therapy. Lin J, Lin Y, Liu N, Cao W, Zhang J, Wen S, Zhang Y, Liao W, Hong Z, Lin Y, Liu Q, Liu H, Li Q, Chen B, Li M, Luo Z, Yang L, Yang Y, Zheng SH, Wang Y, Chu H, Hu Y, Qin Y, Luo BX, Tian S, Chen Y, Yan T, Yang L, Wang H, Liu T, Jiang Y, Lu Z. Cell. 2026 Feb 5;189(3):969-986.e17. doi: 10.1016/j.cell.2025.12.039. Epub 2026 Jan 27. PubMed 41605211.
Backbone
  Vector backbone: pAAV-MCS2
  Backbone manufacturer: Steve Jackson (Addgene # 46954)
  Vector type: AAV
Growth in bacteria
  Bacterial resistance: Ampicillin, 100 μg/mL
  Growth temperature: 37°C
  Growth strain: NEB Stable
  Copy number: High Copy
Gene/Insert
  Gene/Insert name: TCF20
  Species: H. sapiens (human)
  Entrez Gene: TCF20 (a.k.a. AR1, SPBP, KIAA0292)
  Promoter: pCALM1
  Tag / fusion protein: FLAG (C terminal on insert)
  Cloning method: Restriction Enzyme; 5′ cloning site unknown (unknown if destroyed)
Terms and licenses: Academic/Nonprofit Terms; Industry Terms: Not Available to Industry
Depositor comments: See publication for corresponding AAV Link vectors.
How to cite: pAAVLINKv1-pCALM1-Cre-3'-TCF20-FLAG was a gift from Zhonghua Lu (Addgene plasmid # 244285 ; http://n2t.net/addgene:244285 ; RRID:Addgene_244285)
